>Addgene plasmid #23453 | pDONR223-AMHR2 | depositor partial sequence | sequence record 11133 | Author sequence
ATGCTAGGGTCTTTGGGGCTTTGGGCATTACTTCCCACAGCTGTGGAAGCACCCCCAAACAGGCGAACCT
GTGTGTTCTTTGAGGCCCCTGGAGTGCGGGGAAGCACAAAGACACTGGGAGAGCTGCTAGATACAGGCAC
AGAGCTCCCCAGAGCTATCCGCTGCCTCTACAGCCGCTGCTGCTTTGGGATCTGGAACCTGACCCAAGAC
CGGGCACAGGTGGAAATGCAAGGATGCCGAGACAGTGATGAGCCAGGCTGTGAGTCCCTCCACTGTGACC
CAAGTCCCCGAGCCCACCCCAGCCCTGGCTCCACTCTCTTCACCTGCTCCTGTGGCACTGACTTCTGCAA
TGCCAATTACAGCCATCTGCCTCCTCCAGGGAGCCCTGGGACTCCTGGCTCCCAGGGTCCCCAGGCTGCC
CCAGCCCTGCTACAGCGAAAGAACTACAGAGTGCGAGGTAATCCGGGAAGGAGGTCATGCAGTGGTTTGG
GCCGGGCAGCTGCAAGGAAAACTGGTTGCCATCAAGGCCTTCCCACCGAGGTCTGTGGCTCAGTTCCAAG
CTGAGAGAGCATTGTACGAACTTCCACGCCTACAGCACGACCACATTGTCCGATTTATCACTGCCAGCCG
GGGGGGTCCTGGCCGCCTGCTCTCTGGGCCCCTGCTGGTACTGGAACTGCATCCCAAGGCCAATATAAAC
CAGGTATTGCCCACCGAGATCTGAGCAGCCAGAATGTGCTCATTCGGGAAGATGGATCGTGTGCCATTGG
AGACCTGGGCCTTGCCTTGGTGCTCCCTGGCCTCACTCAGCCCCCTGCCTGGACCCCTACTCAACCACAA
GGCCCAGCTGCCATCATGGAAGACCCTGATGGGCTGAGGGAGCTCCTAGAAGACTGTTGGGATGCAGACC
CAGAAGCACGGCTGACAGCTGAGTGTGTACAGCAGCGCCTGGCTGCCTTGGCCCATCCTCAAGAGAGCCA
CCCCTTTCCAGAGAGCTGTCCACGTGGCTGCCCACCTCTCTGCCCAGAAGACTGTACTTCAATTCCTGCC
CCTACCATCCTCCCCTGTAGGCCTCAGCGGAGTGCCTGCCACTTCAGCGTTCAGCAAGGCCCTTGTTCCA
GGAATCCTCAGCCTGCCTGTACCCTTTCTCCTGTGTTG
