>Addgene plasmid #23453 | pDONR223-AMHR2 | addgene partial sequence | sequence record 29356 | 23453 with M13pUC-fwd
TAATGATTTTATTTTGACTGATAGTGACCTGTTCGTTGCAACAAATTGATGAGCAATGCTTTTTTATAAT
GCCAACTTTGTACAAAAAAGTTGGCACCATGCTAGGGTCTTTGGGGCTTTGGGCATTACTTCCCACAGCT
GTGGAAGCACCCCCAAACAGGCGAACCTGTGTGTTCTTTGAGGCCCCTGGAGTGCGGGGAAGCACAAAGA
CACTGGGAGAGCTGCTAGATACAGGCACAGAGCTCCCCAGAGCTATCCGCTGCCTCTACAGCCGCTGCTG
CTTTGGGATCTGGAACCTGACCCAAGACCGGGCACAGGTGGAAATGCAAGGATGCCGAGACAGTGATGAG
CCAGGCTGTGAGTCCCTCCACTGTGACCCAAGTCCCCGAGCCCACCCCAGCCCTGGCTCCACTCTCTTCA
CCTGCTCCTGTGGCACTGACTTCTGCAATGCCAATTACAGCCATCTGCCTCCTCCAGGGAGCCCTGGGAC
TCCTGGCTCCCAGGGTCCCCAGGCTGCCCCAGCCCTGCTACAGCGAAAGAACTACAGAGTGCGAGGTAAT
CCGGGAAGGAGGTCATGCAGTGGTTTGGGCCGGGCAGCTGCAAGGAAAACTGGTTGCCATCAAGGCCTTC
CCACCGAGGTCTGTGGCTCA
