[The description below was written by a language model from this plasmid's Addgene catalogue record.]
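Description:
pDONR223-AMHR2 is a Gateway entry-type clone built on the Invitrogen pDONR223 donor backbone (about 5 kb without insert) and carrying the human AMHR2 open reading frame, which encodes the anti-Müllerian hormone receptor type II, a receptor serine/threonine kinase of the TGF-β receptor family. The plasmid is propagated in E. coli as a high-copy construct under spectinomycin selection. The recorded insert is 1158 bp and was introduced by Gateway recombination, so in the finished clone the ORF is expected to be flanked by recombination (att) sites that permit transfer into compatible destination vectors. M13 forward and reverse primer sites on either side of the cassette are used for sequence verification. No feature table accompanies the record, so the origin of replication and exact att site positions are not stated.

The backbone carries no promoter for expression in mammalian cells, and the depositors state explicitly that the plasmid should not be transfected directly. The ORF was deliberately cloned without a stop codon, so that recombination into a destination vector places it in frame with a C-terminal epitope tag and a vector-supplied stop codon. The depositors point to a companion set of lentiviral destination vectors (pLX301 to pLX304), obtained separately, for expressing such ORFs in mammalian cells. This clone belongs to a collection of ORF clones associated with a study that used ORF overexpression to identify drivers of resistance to RAF inhibition. Its typical use is as a shuttle source of AMHR2 for building tagged expression constructs for gain-of-function experiments.
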