Addgene plasmid #23453: pDONR223-AMHR2
Depositing lab: William Hahn & David Root. Depositing organization: Dana-Farber Cancer Institute. Publication: COT drives resistance to RAF inhibition through MAP kinase pathway reactivation. Johannessen CM, Boehm JS, Kim SY, Thomas SR, Wardwell L, Johnson LA, Emery CM, Stransky N, Cogdill AP, Barretina J, Caponigro G, Hieronymus H, Murray RR, Salehi-Ashtiani K, Hill DE, Vidal M, Zhao JJ, Yang X, Alkan O, Kim S, Harris JL, Wilson CJ, Myer VE, Finan PM, Root DE, Roberts TM, Golub T, Flaherty KT, Dummer R, Weber BL, Sellers WR, Schlegel R, Wargo JA, Hahn WC, Garraway LA. Nature. 2010 Dec 16;468(7326):968-72. doi: 10.1038/nature09627 PubMed 21107320.
Backbone
  Vector backbone: pDONR223
  Backbone manufacturer: Invitrogen
  Backbone size w/o insert (bp): 5005
  Vector type: Gateway Donor vector
Growth in bacteria
  Bacterial resistance: Spectinomycin, 50 μg/mL
  Growth temperature: 37°C
  Growth strain: DH5alpha
  Copy number: High Copy
Gene/Insert
  Gene/Insert name: AMHR2 (alt name: anti-Mullerian hormone receptor, type II)
  Species: H. sapiens (human)
  Insert size (bp): 1158
  Entrez Gene: AMHR2 (a.k.a. AMHR, MISR2, MISRII, MRII)
  Cloning method: Gateway Cloning
  Sequencing primers: 5′ M13pUC-fwd; 3′ M13rev
Terms and licenses: Academic/Nonprofit Terms; Industry Terms: Not Available to Industry
Depositor comments: The ORF has no Stop codon. This design enables easy recombination into a destination vector to add an epitope tag of choice and Stop codon to the ORF. Do NOT use this plasmid directly for transfections. A set of 4 custom lentiviral vectors is available ( pLX301 (http://www.addgene.org/25895/) , pLX302 (http://www.addgene.org/25896/) , pLX303 (http://www.addgene.org/25897/) , pLX304 (http://www.addgene.org/25890/) ) to be used to express these ORFs in mammalian cells. These plasmids are not included in the kit and must be ordered separately.
How to cite: pDONR223-AMHR2 was a gift from William Hahn & David Root (Addgene plasmid # 23453 ; http://n2t.net/addgene:23453 ; RRID:Addgene_23453)
